Addgene plasmid #209181: pcDNA3.1 NKX6-2-Venus Y238F
Purpose: Mammalian expression of human NKX6-2 T252D phosphoresistant mutant
Depositing lab: Federico Herrera. Depositing organization: Universidade de Lisboa. Publication: Is spastic ataxia 8 a protein misfolding disorder?. Ferreira-Peralta P, Franca B, Murtinheira F, Rodrigues MS, Herrera F. Biochim Biophys Acta Mol Basis Dis. 2023 Sep 9;1870(1):166882. doi: 10.1016/j.bbadis.2023.166882. PubMed 37696463.
Backbone
  Vector backbone: pcDNA3.1
  Backbone manufacturer: Invitrogen
  Backbone size w/o insert (bp): 5350
  Vector type: Mammalian Expression
  Selectable markers: Neomycin (select with G418)
Growth in bacteria
  Bacterial resistance: Ampicillin, 100 μg/mL
  Growth temperature: 37°C
  Growth strain: DH5alpha
  Copy number: High Copy
Gene/Insert
  Gene/Insert name: NKX6-2 (Y238F) fused with Venus (alt names: GTX; NKX6B)
  Species: H. sapiens (human)
  Insert size (bp): 1593
  Mutation: NKX6-2 (Y238F)
  Entrez Gene: NKX6-2 (a.k.a. GTX, NKX6.2, NKX6B, SPAX8)
  Promoter: CMV
  Tag / fusion protein: Venus (C terminal on insert)
  Cloning method: Unknown
  Sequencing primers: 5′ CMV-F; 3′ BGH-rev
Terms and licenses: Academic/Nonprofit Terms; Industry Terms: Not Available to Industry
Depositor comments: The nucleotide sequence is not the consensus cDNA sequence, since it was optimized for mamalian expression with GeneArt services. However, the amino acid sequence is the same.
How to cite: pcDNA3.1 NKX6-2-Venus Y238F was a gift from Federico Herrera (Addgene plasmid # 209181 ; http://n2t.net/addgene:209181 ; RRID:Addgene_209181)
