[The description below was written by a language model from this plasmid's Addgene catalogue record and pLannotate feature annotations shown in this document.]
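Description:
pcDNA3.1 NKX6-2-Venus Y238F is a mammalian expression plasmid built on the Invitrogen pcDNA3.1 backbone, about 6.9 kb in the sequenced record. It is maintained in E. coli as a high-copy plasmid through a ColE1/pUC-type origin and selected with ampicillin via the β-lactamase gene. An f1 origin is also present. For mammalian cells, an SV40 early promoter drives the neomycin phosphotransferase gene, followed by an SV40 polyadenylation signal, which allows G418 selection of stable transfectants. Short annotated fragments such as the bom site, lac promoter/operator, lacI, ble and a truncated HIV-1 LTR hit appear to be backbone remnants or partial matches rather than functional modules.

The payload is a human NKX6-2 (also called GTX or NKX6B) coding sequence fused at its C terminus to the yellow fluorescent protein Venus. It is expressed from the CMV immediate early enhancer and promoter and terminated by the bovine growth hormone polyadenylation signal. A T7 promoter sits just upstream of the open reading frame. NKX6-2 is a homeodomain transcriptional repressor active in oligodendrocytes, and the gene is linked to spastic ataxia 8. According to the depositor, the nucleotide sequence was codon-optimized for mammalian expression, so it differs from the native cDNA while encoding the same protein.

The name and mutation field both specify a Y238F substitution, a tyrosine-to-phenylalanine change consistent with a phosphoresistant variant. The purpose line instead mentions T252D, which conflicts with this and is probably a catalogue error. The Venus fusion lets the mutant protein's expression, localization and possible aggregation be followed by fluorescence in transfected cells.
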