Features (pLannotate 1.2.2; 21 found; start..end, strand, type, name):
     28..80      -  misc_feature   bom (fragment): basis of mobility region from pBR322
    235..614     +  enhancer       CMV enhancer: human cytomegalovirus immediate early enhancer
    615..818     +  promoter       CMV promoter: human cytomegalovirus (CMV) immediate early promoter
    814..847     +  LTR            5' LTR (truncated) (fragment): truncated 5' long terminal repeat (LTR) from HIV-1
    863..881     +  promoter       T7 promoter: promoter for bacteriophage T7 RNA polymerase
    907..1737    +  CDS            NKX6-2: NKX62_HUMAN - Also known as GTX, NKX6B. Experimental evidence at protein level: Swiss-Prot protein existence level 1. Transcription factor with repressor activity involved in the regulation of axon-glial interactions at myelin paranodes in oligodendrocytes. Binds to the consensus DNA sequence 5'-(A/T)TTAATGA- 3'. In oligodendrocytes, binds to MBP and PLP1 promoter regions. From Homo sapiens (Human).
   1780..2496    +  CDS            Venus: Venus is a basic (constitutively fluorescent) yellow fluorescent protein published in 2002, derived from Aequorea victoria. It is reported to be a rapidly-maturing weak dimer with moderate acid sensitivity.
   2540..2764    +  polyA_signal   bGH poly(A) signal: bovine growth hormone polyadenylation signal
   2768..2789    +  promoter       SV40 promoter (fragment): SV40 enhancer and early promoter
   2810..3238    +  rep_origin     f1 ori (sequence partly withheld): f1 bacteriophage origin of replication; arrow indicates direction of (+) strand synthesis
   3252..3581    +  promoter       SV40 promoter: SV40 enhancer and early promoter
   3648..4439    +  CDS            neo: KKA2_KLEPN - Also known as kan, nptII. Experimental evidence at protein level: Swiss-Prot protein existence level 1. Resistance to kanamycin, neomycin, paromomycin, ribostamycin, butirosin and gentamicin B. From Klebsiella pneumoniae.
   4463..4621    +  CDS            ble (fragment): BLE_KLEPN - Experimental evidence at protein level: Swiss-Prot protein existence level 1. Binding protein with a strong affinity to the bleomycin family of antibiotics. Binds to CL990; an antimitotic-antibiotic compound. From Klebsiella pneumoniae.
   4616..4737    +  polyA_signal   SV40 poly(A) signal: SV40 polyadenylation signal
   4810..4826    -  protein_bind   lac operator: The lac repressor binds to the lac operator to inhibit transcription in E. coli. This inhibition can be relieved by adding lactose or isopropyl-β-D-thiogalactopyranoside (IPTG). lac repressor encoded by lacI
   4834..4864    -  promoter       lac promoter: promoter for the E. coli lac operon
   4879..4900    -  protein_bind   CAP binding site: CAP binding activates transcription in the presence of cAMP. E. coli catabolite activator protein
   4913..5005    -  CDS            lacI (fragment): lac repressor; lacI; The lac repressor binds to the lac operator to inhibit transcription in E. coli. This inhibition can be relieved by adding lactose or isopropyl-β-D-thiogalactopyranoside (IPTG).
   5188..5776    -  rep_origin     ori: high-copy-number ColE1/pMB1/pBR322/pUC origin of replication
   5947..6807    -  CDS            AmpR: β-lactamase; bla; confers resistance to ampicillin, carbenicillin, and related antibiotics
   6808..6912    -  promoter       AmpR promoter: bla
>Addgene plasmid #209181 | pcDNA3.1 NKX6-2-Venus Y238F | addgene full sequence | sequence record 413574 | Addgene NGS Result
GACGGATCGGGAGATCTCCCGATCCCCTATGGTGCACTCTCAGTACAATCTGCTCTGATGCCGCATAGTT
AAGCCAGTATCTGCTCCCTGCTTGTGTGTTGGAGGTCGCTGAGTAGTGCGCGAGCAAAATTTAAGCTACA
ACAAGGCAAGGCTTGACCGACAATTGCATGAAGAATCTGCTTAGGGTTAGGCGTTTTGCGCTGCTTCGCG
ATGTACGGGCCAGATATACGCGTTGACATTGATTATTGACTAGTTATTAATAGTAATCAATTACGGGGTC
ATTAGTTCATAGCCCATATATGGAGTTCCGCGTTACATAACTTACGGTAAATGGCCCGCCTGGCTGACCG
CCCAACGACCCCCGCCCATTGACGTCAATAATGACGTATGTTCCCATAGTAACGCCAATAGGGACTTTCC
ATTGACGTCAATGGGTGGAGTATTTACGGTAAACTGCCCACTTGGCAGTACATCAAGTGTATCATATGCC
AAGTACGCCCCCTATTGACGTCAATGACGGTAAATGGCCCGCCTGGCATTATGCCCAGTACATGACCTTA
TGGGACTTTCCTACTTGGCAGTACATCTACGTATTAGTCATCGCTATTACCATGGTGATGCGGTTTTGGC
AGTACATCAATGGGCGTGGATAGCGGTTTGACTCACGGGGATTTCCAAGTCTCCACCCCATTGACGTCAA
TGGGAGTTTGTTTTGGCACCAAAATCAACGGGACTTTCCAAAATGTCGTAACAACTCCGCCCCATTGACG
CAAATGGGCGGTAGGCGTGTACGGTGGGAGGTCTATATAAGCAGAGCTCTCTGGCTAACTAGAGAACCCA
CTGCTTACTGGCTTATCGAAATTAATACGACTCACTATAGGGAGACCCAAGCTGGCTAGCGACACCATGG
ACACAAACAGACCTGGCGCCTTTGTGCTGTCTAGCGCTCCTCTGGCCGCTCTGCACAATATGGCCGAGAT
GAAGACCAGCCTGTTTCCATACGCTCTGCAGGGACCTGCCGGCTTTAAGGCTCCTGCTCTTGGAGGACTG
GGAGCACAACTGCCTCTGGGAACACCTCACGGCATCAGCGATATTCTGGGCAGACCTGTTGGAGCTGCTG
GCGGAGGATTGCTCGGAGGACTGCCTAGACTGAATGGACTGGCTTCTTCTGCCGGCGTGTACTTTGGACC
TGCTGCTGCCGTTGCCAGAGGCTATCCTAAACCTCTGGCTGAGCTTCCCGGCAGACCTCCTATTTTTTGG
CCTGGTGTTGTGCAGGGCGCTCCTTGGAGAGATCCTAGACTTGCTGGACCAGCTCCTGCAGGCGGAGTGC
TGGATAAGGATGGCAAGAAGAAGCACAGCAGACCCACCTTCAGCGGCCAGCAGATCTTTGCCCTGGAAAA
GACCTTCGAGCAGACCAAGTATCTGGCTGGCCCTGAGAGAGCCAGACTGGCCTATTCTCTGGGCATGACC
GAGAGCCAAGTGAAAGTGTGGTTCCAGAACAGACGGACCAAGTGGCGGAAGAGACATGCCGTGGAAATGG
CCAGCGCCAAGAAGAAACAGGACAGCGACGCCGAGAAGCTGAAAGTTGGAGGCTCCGATGCCGAGGACGA
CGACGAGTTTAATAGACCTCTGGACCCCAACAGCGACGATGAGAAGATCACCCGGCTGCTGAAGAAACAC
AAGCCCAGCAATCTGGCCCTGGTGTCTCCTTGTGGTGGCGGAGCTGGGGATGCACTTGGATCCGGCGGAG
GTGGAAGCGGCGGAGGCGGATCTGGTACCATGGTTTCTAAGGGCGAAGAACTGTTCACCGGCGTGGTGCC
TATCCTGGTGGAACTGGATGGGGATGTGAACGGCCACAAGTTCTCTGTGTCTGGCGAAGGCGAAGGGGAT
GCCACATACGGCAAGCTGACCCTGAAGCTGATCTGCACCACAGGCAAACTGCCCGTGCCTTGGCCTACAC
TGGTCACAACACTCGGCTACGGCCTGCAGTGCTTTGCCAGATATCCCGACCACATGAAGCAGCACGATTT
CTTCAAGAGCGCCATGCCTGAGGGCTACGTGCAAGAGCGGACCATCTTCTTCAAGGACGACGGCAACTAC
AAGACCAGGGCCGAAGTGAAGTTCGAGGGCGACACCCTGGTCAACAGAATCGAGCTGAAGGGCATCGACT
TTAAAGAGGACGGCAACATCCTGGGCCACAAGCTCGAGTACAACTACAACAGCCACAACGTGTACATCAC
CGCCGACAAGCAGAAGAACGGCATCAAGGCCAACTTCAAGATCCGGCACAACATCGAGGATGGCGGCGTG
CAGCTGGCCGATCACTATCAGCAGAACACCCCTATCGGAGATGGCCCCGTCCTGCTGCCTGATAACCACT
ACCTGAGCTACCAGTCTGCCCTGAGCAAGGACCCCAATGAGAAGAGGGATCACATGGTGCTGCTGGAATT
CGTGACAGCCGCCGGAATCACACTCGGCATGGACGAGCTGTACAAATGAGGATCCTAAGGGCCCGTTTAA
ACCCGCTGATCAGCCTCGACTGTGCCTTCTAGTTGCCAGCCATCTGTTGTTTGCCCCTCCCCCGTGCCTT
CCTTGACCCTGGAAGGTGCCACTCCCACTGTCCTTTCCTAATAAAATGAGGAAATTGCATCGCATTGTCT
GAGTAGGTGTCATTCTATTCTGGGGGGTGGGGTGGGGCAGGACAGCAAGGGGGAGGATTGGGAAGACAAT
AGCAGGCATGCTGGGGATGCGGTGGGCTCTATGGCTTCTGAGGCGGAAAGAACCAGCTGGGGCTCTAGGG
GGTATCCCC
[124 nt withheld, positions 2810-2933]
C
[91 nt withheld, positions 2935-3025]
A
[49 nt withheld, positions 3027-3075]
CCTTTGACGTTGGAGTCCACGTTCTTT
[37 nt withheld, positions 3103-3139]
ACCCTATCTCGGTCTATTCTTTTGATTTATAAGGGATTTTGCCGATTTCGGCCTATTGGTTAAAAAATGA
GCTGATTTAACAAAAATTTAACGCGAATTAATTCTGTGGAATGTGTGTCAGTTAGGGTGTGGAAAGTCCC
CAGGCTCCCCAGCAGGCAGAAGTATGCAAAGCATGCATCTCAATTAGTCAGCAACCAGGTGTGGAAAGTC
CCCAGGCTCCCCAGCAGGCAGAAGTATGCAAAGCATGCATCTCAATTAGTCAGCAACCATAGTCCCGCCC
CTAACTCCGCCCATCCCGCCCCTAACTCCGCCCAGTTCCGCCCATTCTCCGCCCCATGGCTGACTAATTT
TTTTTATTTATGCAGAGGCCGAGGCCGCCTCTGCCTCTGAGCTATTCCAGAAGTAGTGAGGAGGCTTTTT
TGGAGGCCTAGGCTTTTGCAAAAAGCTCCCGGGAGCTTGTATATCCATTTTCGGATCTGATCAAGAGACA
GGATGAGGATCGTTTCGCATGATTGAACAAGATGGATTGCACGCAGGTTCTCCGGCCGCTTGGGTGGAGA
GGCTATTCGGCTATGACTGGGCACAACAGACAATCGGCTGCTCTGATGCCGCCGTGTTCCGGCTGTCAGC
GCAGGGGCGCCCGGTTCTTTTTGTCAAGACCGACCTGTCCGGTGCCCTGAATGAACTGCAGGACGAGGCA
GCGCGGCTATCGTGGCTGGCCACGACGGGCGTTCCTTGCGCAGCTGTGCTCGACGTTGTCACTGAAGCGG
GAAGGGACTGGCTGCTATTGGGCGAAGTGCCGGGGCAGGATCTCCTGTCATCTCACCTTGCTCCTGCCGA
GAAAGTATCCATCATGGCTGATGCAATGCGGCGGCTGCATACGCTTGATCCGGCTACCTGCCCATTCGAC
CACCAAGCGAAACATCGCATCGAGCGAGCACGTACTCGGATGGAAGCCGGTCTTGTCGATCAGGATGATC
TGGACGAAGAGCATCAGGGGCTCGCGCCAGCCGAACTGTTCGCCAGGCTCAAGGCGCGCATGCCCGACGG
CGAGGATCTCGTCGTGACCCATGGCGATGCCTGCTTGCCGAATATCATGGTGGAAAATGGCCGCTTTTCT
GGATTCATCGACTGTGGCCGGCTGGGTGTGGCGGACCGCTATCAGGACATAGCGTTGGCTACCCGTGATA
TTGCTGAAGAGCTTGGCGGCGAATGGGCTGACCGCTTCCTCGTGCTTTACGGTATCGCCGCTCCCGATTC
GCAGCGCATCGCCTTCTATCGCCTTCTTGACGAGTTCTTCTGAGCGGGACTCTGGGGTTCGAAATGACCG
ACCAAGCGACGCCCAACCTGCCATCACGAGATTTCGATTCCACCGCCGCCTTCTATGAAAGGTTGGGCTT
CGGAATCGTTTTCCGGGACGCCGGCTGGATGATCCTCCAGCGCGGGGATCTCATGCTGGAGTTCTTCGCC
CACCCCAACTTGTTTATTGCAGCTTATAATGGTTACAAATAAAGCAATAGCATCACAAATTTCACAAATA
AAGCATTTTTTTCACTGCATTCTAGTTGTGGTTTGTCCAAACTCATCAATGTATCTTATCATGTCTGTAT
ACCGTCGACCTCTAGCTAGAGCTTGGCGTAATCATGGTCATAGCTGTTTCCTGTGTGAAATTGTTATCCG
CTCACAATTCCACACAACATACGAGCCGGAAGCATAAAGTGTAAAGCCTGGGGTGCCTAATGAGTGAGCT
AACTCACATTAATTGCGTTGCGCTCACTGCCCGCTTTCCAGTCGGGAAACCTGTCGTGCCAGCTGCATTA
ATGAATCGGCCAACGCGCGGGGAGAGGCGGTTTGCGTATTGGGCGCTCTTCCGCTTCCTCGCTCACTGAC
TCGCTGCGCTCGGTCGTTCGGCTGCGGCGAGCGGTATCAGCTCACTCAAAGGCGGTAATACGGTTATCCA
CAGAATCAGGGGATAACGCAGGAAAGAACATGTGAGCAAAAGGCCAGCAAAAGGCCAGGAACCGTAAAAA
GGCCGCGTTGCTGGCGTTTTTCCATAGGCTCCGCCCCCCTGACGAGCATCACAAAAATCGACGCTCAAGT
CAGAGGTGGCGAAACCCGACAGGACTATAAAGATACCAGGCGTTTCCCCCTGGAAGCTCCCTCGTGCGCT
CTCCTGTTCCGACCCTGCCGCTTACCGGATACCTGTCCGCCTTTCTCCCTTCGGGAAGCGTGGCGCTTTC
TCATAGCTCACGCTGTAGGTATCTCAGTTCGGTGTAGGTCGTTCGCTCCAAGCTGGGCTGTGTGCACGAA
CCCCCCGTTCAGCCCGACCGCTGCGCCTTATCCGGTAACTATCGTCTTGAGTCCAACCCGGTAAGACACG
ACTTATCGCCACTGGCAGCAGCCACTGGTAACAGGATTAGCAGAGCGAGGTATGTAGGCGGTGCTACAGA
GTTCTTGAAGTGGTGGCCTAACTACGGCTACACTAGAAGAACAGTATTTGGTATCTGCGCTCTGCTGAAG
CCAGTTACCTTCGGAAAAAGAGTTGGTAGCTCTTGATCCGGCAAACAAACCACCGCTGGTAGCGGTGGTT
TTTTTGTTTGCAAGCAGCAGATTACGCGCAGAAAAAAAGGATCTCAAGAAGATCCTTTGATCTTTTCTAC
GGGGTCTGACGCTCAGTGGAACGAAAACTCACGTTAAGGGATTTTGGTCATGAGATTATCAAAAAGGATC
TTCACCTAGATCCTTTTAAATTAAAAATGAAGTTTTAAATCAATCTAAAGTATATATGAGTAAACTTGGT
CTGACAGTTACCAATGCTTAATCAGTGAGGCACCTATCTCAGCGATCTGTCTATTTCGTTCATCCATAGT
TGCCTGACTCCCCGTCGTGTAGATAACTACGATACGGGAGGGCTTACCATCTGGCCCCAGTGCTGCAATG
ATACCGCGAGACCCACGCTCACCGGCTCCAGATTTATCAGCAATAAACCAGCCAGCCGGAAGGGCCGAGC
GCAGAAGTGGTCCTGCAACTTTATCCGCCTCCATCCAGTCTATTAATTGTTGCCGGGAAGCTAGAGTAAG
TAGTTCGCCAGTTAATAGTTTGCGCAACGTTGTTGCCATTGCTACAGGCATCGTGGTGTCACGCTCGTCG
TTTGGTATGGCTTCATTCAGCTCCGGTTCCCAACGATCAAGGCGAGTTACATGATCCCCCATGTTGTGCA
AAAAAGCGGTTAGCTCCTTCGGTCCTCCGATCGTTGTCAGAAGTAAGTTGGCCGCAGTGTTATCACTCAT
GGTTATGGCAGCACTGCATAATTCTCTTACTGTCATGCCATCCGTAAGATGCTTTTCTGTGACTGGTGAG
TACTCAACCAAGTCATTCTGAGAATAGTGTATGCGGCGACCGAGTTGCTCTTGCCCGGCGTCAATACGGG
ATAATACCGCGCCACATAGCAGAACTTTAAAAGTGCTCATCATTGGAAAACGTTCTTCGGGGCGAAAACT
CTCAAGGATCTTACCGCTGTTGAGATCCAGTTCGATGTAACCCACTCGTGCACCCAACTGATCTTCAGCA
TCTTTTACTTTCACCAGCGTTTCTGGGTGAGCAAAAACAGGAAGGCAAAATGCCGCAAAAAAGGGAATAA
GGGCGACACGGAAATGTTGAATACTCATACTCTTCCTTTTTCAATATTATTGAAGCATTTATCAGGGTTA
TTGTCTCATGAGCGGATACATATTTGAATGTATTTAGAAAAATAAACAAATAGGGGTTCCGCGCACATTT
CCCCGAAAAGTGCCACCTGACGTC
