>Addgene plasmid #209181 | pcDNA3.1 NKX6-2-Venus Y238F | depositor partial sequence | sequence record 407906 | NKX6-2-Venus Y238F Insert
ATGGACACAAACAGACCTGGCGCCTTTGTGCTGTCTAGCGCTCCTCTGGCCGCTCTGCACAATATGGCCG
AGATGAAGACCAGCCTGTTTCCATACGCTCTGCAGGGACCTGCCGGCTTTAAGGCTCCTGCTCTTGGAGG
ACTGGGAGCACAACTGCCTCTGGGAACACCTCACGGCATCAGCGATATTCTGGGCAGACCTGTTGGAGCT
GCTGGCGGAGGATTGCTCGGAGGACTGCCTAGACTGAATGGACTGGCTTCTTCTGCCGGCGTGTACTTTG
GACCTGCTGCTGCCGTTGCCAGAGGCTATCCTAAACCTCTGGCTGAGCTTCCCGGCAGACCTCCTATTTT
TTGGCCTGGTGTTGTGCAGGGCGCTCCTTGGAGAGATCCTAGACTTGCTGGACCAGCTCCTGCAGGCGGA
GTGCTGGATAAGGATGGCAAGAAGAAGCACAGCAGACCCACCTTCAGCGGCCAGCAGATCTTTGCCCTGG
AAAAGACCTTCGAGCAGACCAAGTATCTGGCTGGCCCTGAGAGAGCCAGACTGGCCTATTCTCTGGGCAT
GACCGAGAGCCAAGTGAAAGTGTGGTTCCAGAACAGACGGACCAAGTGGCGGAAGAGACATGCCGTGGAA
ATGGCCAGCGCCAAGAAGAAACAGGACAGCGACGCCGAGAAGCTGAAAGTTGGAGGCTCCGATGCCGAGG
ACGACGACGAGTTTAATAGACCTCTGGACCCCAACAGCGACGATGAGAAGATCACCCGGCTGCTGAAGAA
ACACAAGCCCAGCAATCTGGCCCTGGTGTCTCCTTGTGGTGGCGGAGCTGGGGATGCACTTGGATCCGGC
GGAGGTGGAAGCGGCGGAGGCGGATCTGGTACCATGGTTTCTAAGGGCGAAGAACTGTTCACCGGCGTGG
TGCCTATCCTGGTGGAACTGGATGGGGATGTGAACGGCCACAAGTTCTCTGTGTCTGGCGAAGGCGAAGG
GGATGCCACATACGGCAAGCTGACCCTGAAGCTGATCTGCACCACAGGCAAACTGCCCGTGCCTTGGCCT
ACACTGGTCACAACACTCGGCTACGGCCTGCAGTGCTTTGCCAGATATCCCGACCACATGAAGCAGCACG
ATTTCTTCAAGAGCGCCATGCCTGAGGGCTACGTGCAAGAGCGGACCATCTTCTTCAAGGACGACGGCAA
CTACAAGACCAGGGCCGAAGTGAAGTTCGAGGGCGACACCCTGGTCAACAGAATCGAGCTGAAGGGCATC
GACTTTAAAGAGGACGGCAACATCCTGGGCCACAAGCTCGAGTACAACTACAACAGCCACAACGTGTACA
TCACCGCCGACAAGCAGAAGAACGGCATCAAGGCCAACTTCAAGATCCGGCACAACATCGAGGATGGCGG
CGTGCAGCTGGCCGATCACTATCAGCAGAACACCCCTATCGGAGATGGCCCCGTCCTGCTGCCTGATAAC
CACTACCTGAGCTACCAGTCTGCCCTGAGCAAGGACCCCAATGAGAAGAGGGATCACATGGTGCTGCTGG
AATTCGTGACAGCCGCCGGAATCACACTCGGCATGGACGAGCTGTACAAATGA
