>Addgene plasmid #209181 | pcDNA3.1 NKX6-2-Venus Y238F | depositor partial sequence | sequence record 407907 | Sanger Sequencing of insert using T7 promoter Foward
CAAACAGACCTGGCGCCTTTGTGCTGTCTAGCGCTCCTCTGGCCGCTCTGCACAATATGGCCGAGATGAA
GACCAGCCTGTTTCCATACGCTCTGCAGGGACCTGCCGGCTTTAAGGCTCCTGCTCTTGGAGGACTGGGA
GCACAACTGCCTCTGGGAACACCTCACGGCATCAGCGATATTCTGGGCAGACCTGTTGGAGCTGCTGGCG
GAGGATTGCTCGGAGGACTGCCTAGACTGAATGGACTGGCTTCTTCTGCCGGCGTGTACTTTGGACCTGC
TGCTGCCGTTGCCAGAGGCTATCCTAAACCTCTGGCTGAGCTTCCCGGCAGACCTCCTATTTTTTGGCCT
GGTGTTGTGCAGGGCGCTCCTTGGAGAGATCCTAGACTTGCTGGACCAGCTCCTGCAGGCGGAGTGCTGG
ATAAGGATGGCAAGAAGAAGCACAGCAGACCCACCTTCAGCGGCCAGCAGATCTTTGCCCTGGAAAAGAC
CTTCGAGCAGACCAAGTATCTGGCTGGCCCTGAGAGAGCCAGACTGGCCTATTCTCTGGGCATGACCGAG
AGCCAAGTGAAAGTGTGGTTCCAGAACAGACGGACCAAGTGGCGGAAGAGACATGCCGTGGAAATGGCCA
GCGCCAAGAAGAAACAGGACAGCGACGCCGAGAAGCTGAAAGTTGGAGGCTCCGATGCCGAGGACGACGA
CGAGTTTAATAGACCTCTGGACCCCAACAGCGACGATGAGAAGATCACCCGGCTGCTGAAGAAACACAAG
CCCAGCAATCTGGCCCTGGTGTCTCCTTGTGGTGGCGGAGCTGGGGATGCACTTGGATCCGGCGGAGGTG
GAAGCGGCGGAGGCGGATCTGGTACCATGGTTTCTAAGGGCGAAGAACTGTTCACCGGCGTGGTGCCTAT
CCTGGTGGAACTGGATGGGGATGTGAACGGCCACAAGTTCTCTGTGTCTGGCGAAGGCGAAGGGGATGCC
ACATACGGCAAGCTGACCCTGAAGCTGATCTGCACCACAGGCAAACTGCCCGTGCCTTGGCCTACACTGG
TCACAACACTCGGCTACGGCCTGCAGTGCTTTGCCAGAT
